Addgene plasmid #213592: pInducer-myc-ERK1-S170D
Purpose: Doxycycline inducible expression of myc-tagged ERK1-S170D cDNA in mammilian cells
Depositing lab: Channing Der. Depositing organization: University of North Carolina at Chapel Hill. Publication: Determining the ERK-regulated phosphoproteome driving KRAS-mutant cancer. Klomp JE, Diehl JN, Klomp JA, Edwards AC, Yang R, Morales AJ, Taylor KE, Drizyte-Miller K, Bryant KL, Schaefer A, Johnson JL, Huntsman EM, Yaron TM, Pierobon M, Baldelli E, Prevatte AW, Barker NK, Herring LE, Petricoin EF 3rd, Graves LM, Cantley LC, Cox AD, Der CJ, Stalnecker CA. Science. 2024 Jun 7;384(6700):eadk0850. doi: 10.1126/science.adk0850. Epub 2024 Jun 7. PubMed 38843329.
Backbone
  Vector backbone: p-Inducer10b
  Backbone size w/o insert (bp): 12153
  Vector type: Mammalian Expression, Lentiviral
  Selectable markers: Puromycin
Growth in bacteria
  Bacterial resistance: Ampicillin, 100 μg/mL
  Growth temperature: 37°C
  Growth strain: NEB Stable
  Copy number: High Copy
Gene/Insert
  Gene/Insert name: MAPK3
  Species: H. sapiens (human)
  Insert size (bp): 1185
  Mutation: S170D
  Entrez Gene: MAPK3 (a.k.a. ERK-1, ERK1, ERT2, HS44KDAP, HUMKER1A, P44ERK1, P44MAPK, PRKM3, p44-ERK1, p44-MAPK)
  Tag / fusion protein: MYC (N terminal on insert)
  Cloning method: Restriction Enzyme; 5′ cloning site Age1 (not destroyed); 3′ cloning site Mlu1 (not destroyed)
Terms and licenses: Academic/Nonprofit Terms; Industry Terms: Not Available to Industry
How to cite: pInducer-myc-ERK1-S170D was a gift from Channing Der (Addgene plasmid # 213592 ; http://n2t.net/addgene:213592 ; RRID:Addgene_213592)
