[The description below was written by a language model from this plasmid's Addgene catalogue record and pLannotate feature annotations shown in this document.]
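Description:
pInducer-myc-ERK1-S170D is a lentiviral, doxycycline-inducible mammalian expression plasmid built on the p-Inducer10b backbone. It carries human MAPK3 (ERK1) cDNA with an S170D substitution and an N-terminal myc tag, cloned between AgeI and MluI sites that remain intact. In bacteria it is maintained through a high-copy ColE1/pUC-type origin with ampicillin resistance. An f1 origin is also present. The annotated sequence is about 13.3 kb.

The transfer cassette is flanked by a truncated HIV-1 5' LTR and a self-inactivating ΔU3 3' LTR. It contains the Ψ packaging signal with a gag fragment, the RRE for Rev-dependent export of the genomic RNA, the cPPT/CTS, and a WPRE upstream of the 3' LTR to boost transcript expression. The design is an all-in-one Tet-On system. A tetracycline response element with seven tetO copies, joined to a minimal CMV promoter, drives the myc-ERK1-S170D open reading frame. Downstream, the constitutive human UbC promoter drives a bicistronic transcript encoding the reverse transactivator rtTA3, followed by an EMCV IRES and the puromycin resistance gene. Transduced cells can therefore be selected with puromycin, and the ERK1 mutant is transcribed only when doxycycline allows rtTA3 to bind the response element. loxP sequences (one complete, one partial) flank the rtTA3 region.

The table also annotates an EM7-driven bleomycin/Zeocin resistance gene upstream of the response element, and fragmentary SV40-promoter/hygromycin and ble sequences in the plasmid backbone. The record gives no role for these. The stated use is inducible expression of the tagged ERK1 mutant in mammalian cells, deposited with a study of the ERK-regulated phosphoproteome in KRAS-mutant cancer. The functional effect of S170D is not stated.
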