Features (pLannotate 1.2.2; 38 found; start..end, strand, type, name):
    488..721     +  misc_feature   RRE: The Rev response element (RRE) of HIV-1 allows for Rev-dependent mRNA export from the nucleus to the cytoplasm.
   1098..1198    +  CDS            Rev (fragment): human immunodeficiency virus 1 (HIV-1) Rev protein; rev; enhances nuclear export of unspliced and incompletely spliced viral mRNAs
   1248..1365    +  misc_feature   cPPT/CTS: central polypurine tract and central termination sequence of HIV-1
   1430..1804    -  CDS            BleoR: antibiotic-binding protein; Sh ble from Streptoalloteichus hindustanus; confers resistance to bleomycin, phleomycin, and Zeocin™
   1824..1871    -  promoter       EM7 promoter: synthetic bacterial promoter&nbsp
   1941..2211    +  protein_bind   tetracycline response element: contains seven copies of the tetracycline operator tetO tetracycline repressor TetR
   2222..2239    +  misc_feature   MCS (fragment): pUC18/19 multiple cloning site
   2244..2282    +  promoter       minimal CMV promoter: human cytomegalovirus (CMV) immediate early promoter
   2417..3553    +  CDS            MAPK3: MK03_HUMAN - Also known as ERK1, PRKM3. Experimental evidence at protein level: Swiss-Prot protein existence level 1. Serine/threonine kinase which acts as an essential component of the MAP kinase signal transduction pathway. MAPK1/ERK2 and MAPK3/ERK1 are the 2 MAPKs which play an important role in the MAPK/ERK cascade. They participate also in a signaling cascade initiated by activated KIT and KITLG/SCF. Depending on the cellular context, the MAPK/ERK cascade mediates diverse biological functions such as cell growth, adhesion, survival and differentiation through the regulation of transcripti
   3570..4781    +  promoter       UbC promoter: human ubiquitin C promoter
   4788..4821    -  protein_bind   loxP: Cre-mediated recombination occurs in the 8-bp core sequence (GCATACAT). Cre recombinase
   4828..5525    +  CDS            rtTA3 (fragment): reverse tetracycline transactivator 3 activates expression from Tet-responsive promoters in the presence of doxycycline
   5455..5565    +  CDS            VP48: 3 tandem repeats of the minimal activation domain of herpes simplex virus VP16 (Cheng et al., 2013)
   5575..5605    +  protein_bind   loxP (fragment): Cre-mediated recombination occurs in the 8-bp core sequence (GCATACAT). Cre recombinase
   5623..6195    +  misc_feature   IRES: internal ribosome entry site (IRES) of the encephalomyocarditis virus (EMCV)
   6204..6800    +  CDS            PuroR: puromycin N-acetyltransferase; pac from Streptomyces alboniger; confers resistance to puromycin
   6822..7410    +  misc_feature   WPRE: woodchuck hepatitis virus posttranscriptional regulatory element
   7427..7615    +  CDS            nef (fragment): NEF_HV1Z2 - Experimental evidence at protein level: Swiss-Prot protein existence level 1. Extracellular Nef protein targets CD4(+) T-lymphocytes for apoptosis by interacting with CXCR4 surface receptors. From Human immunodeficiency virus type 1 group M subtype D (isolate Z2/CDC-Z34) (HIV-1).
   7617..7850    +  LTR            3' LTR (ΔU3): self-inactivating 3' long terminal repeat (LTR) from HIV-1
   7957..8181    +  polyA_signal   bGH poly(A) signal: bovine growth hormone polyadenylation signal
   8185..8206    +  promoter       SV40 promoter (fragment): SV40 enhancer and early promoter
   8227..8655    +  rep_origin     f1 ori (sequence partly withheld): f1 bacteriophage origin of replication; arrow indicates direction of (+) strand synthesis
   8669..8998    +  promoter       SV40 promoter: SV40 enhancer and early promoter
   9075..9691    +  CDS            HygR (fragment): aminoglycoside phosphotransferase from E. coli confers resistance to hygromycin
   9701..9826    +  CDS            ble (fragment): BLE_KLEPN - Experimental evidence at protein level: Swiss-Prot protein existence level 1. Binding protein with a strong affinity to the bleomycin family of antibiotics. Binds to CL990; an antimitotic-antibiotic compound. From Klebsiella pneumoniae.
   9821..9902    +  polyA_signal   SV40 poly(A) signal: SV40 polyadenylation signal
  10013..10035   -  protein_bind   lac operator (fragment): The lac repressor binds to the lac operator to inhibit transcription in E. coli. This inhibition can be relieved by adding lactose or isopropyl-β-D-thiogalactopyranoside (IPTG). lac repressor encoded by lacI
  10039..10069   -  promoter       lac promoter: promoter for the E. coli lac operon
  10084..10105   -  protein_bind   CAP binding site: CAP binding activates transcription in the presence of cAMP. E. coli catabolite activator protein
  10118..10210   -  CDS            lacI (fragment): lac repressor; lacI; The lac repressor binds to the lac operator to inhibit transcription in E. coli. This inhibition can be relieved by adding lactose or isopropyl-β-D-thiogalactopyranoside (IPTG).
  10393..10981   -  rep_origin     ori: high-copy-number ColE1/pMB1/pBR322/pUC origin of replication
  11152..12012   -  CDS            AmpR: β-lactamase; bla; confers resistance to ampicillin, carbenicillin, and related antibiotics
  12013..12117   -  promoter       AmpR promoter: bla
  12165..12299   +  polyA_signal   SV40 poly(A) signal: SV40 polyadenylation signal
  12466..12795   +  CDS            nef (fragment): NEF_HV1BR - Experimental evidence at protein level: Swiss-Prot protein existence level 1. Extracellular Nef protein targets CD4(+) T-lymphocytes for apoptosis by interacting with CXCR4 surface receptors (PubMed:14990729). From Human immunodeficiency virus type 1 group M subtype B (isolate BRU/LAI) (HIV-1).
  12843..13100   +  LTR            5' LTR (truncated): truncated 5' long terminal repeat (LTR) from HIV-1
  13147..13272   +  misc_feature   HIV-1 Ψ: packaging signal of human immunodeficiency virus type 1
  13256..313     +  CDS            HIV-1 gag (fragment) (across the origin): gag protein from human immunodeficiency virus 1; gag
>Addgene plasmid #213592 | pInducer-myc-ERK1-S170D | addgene full sequence | sequence record 424984 | Addgene NGS Result
CGGGGGAGAATTAGATCGCGATGGGAAAAAATTCGGTTAAGGCCAGGGGGAAAGAAAAAATATAAATTAA
AACATATAGTATGGGCAAGCAGGGAGCTAGAACGATTCGCAGTTAATCCTGGCCTGTTAGAAACATCAGA
AGGCTGTAGACAAATACTGGGACAGCTACAACCATCCCTTCAGACAGGATCAGAAGAACTTAGATCATTA
TATAATACAGTAGCAACCCTCTATTGTGTGCATCAAAGGATAGAGATAAAAGACACCAAGGAAGCTTTAG
ACAAGATAGAGGAAGAGCAAAACAAAAGTAAGACCACCGCACAGCAAGCGGCCGGCCGCTGATCTTCAGA
CCTGGAGGAGGAGATATGAGGGACAATTGGAGAAGTGAATTATATAAATATAAAGTAGTAAAAATTGAAC
CATTAGGAGTAGCACCCACCAAGGCAAAGAGAAGAGTGGTGCAGAGAGAAAAAAGAGCAGTGGGAATAGG
AGCTTTGTTCCTTGGGTTCTTGGGAGCAGCAGGAAGCACTATGGGCGCAGCGTCAATGACGCTGACGGTA
CAGGCCAGACAATTATTGTCTGGTATAGTGCAGCAGCAGAACAATTTGCTGAGGGCTATTGAGGCGCAAC
AGCATCTGTTGCAACTCACAGTCTGGGGCATCAAGCAGCTCCAGGCAAGAATCCTGGCTGTGGAAAGATA
CCTAAAGGATCAACAGCTCCTGGGGATTTGGGGTTGCTCTGGAAAACTCATTTGCACCACTGCTGTGCCT
TGGAATGCTAGTTGGAGTAATAAATCTCTGGAACAGATTTGGAATCACACGACCTGGATGGAGTGGGACA
GAGAAATTAACAATTACACAAGCTTAATACACTCCTTAATTGAAGAATCGCAAAACCAGCAAGAAAAGAA
TGAACAAGAATTATTGGAATTAGATAAATGGGCAAGTTTGTGGAATTGGTTTAACATAACAAATTGGCTG
TGGTATATAAAATTATTCATAATGATAGTAGGAGGCTTGGTAGGTTTAAGAATAGTTTTTGCTGTACTTT
CTATAGTGAATAGAGTTAGGCAGGGATATTCACCATTATCGTTTCAGACCCACCTCCCAACCCCGAGGGG
ACCCGACAGGCCCGAAGGAATAGAAGAAGAAGGTGGAGAGAGAGACAGAGACAGATCCATTCGATTAGTG
AACGGATCGGCACTGCGTGCGCCAATTCTGCAGACAAATGGCAGTATTCATCCACAATTTTAAAAGAAAA
GGGGGGATTGGGGGGTACAGTGCAGGGGAAAGAATAGTAGACATAATAGCAACAGACATACAAACTAAAG
AATTACAAAAACAAATTACAAAAATTCAAAATTTTCGGGTTTATTACAGGGACAGCAGAGATCCAGTTTG
GTTAGTACCGGGCCCGCTCTAGTCCGGAATCAGTCCTGCTCCTCGGCCACGAAGTGCACGCAGTTGCCGG
CCGGGTCGCGCAGGGCGAACTCCCGCCCCCACGGCTGCTCGCCGATCTCGGTCATGGCCGGCCCGGAGGC
GTCCCGGAAGTTCGTGGACACGACCTCCGACCACTCGGCGTACAGCTCGTCCAGGCCGCGCACCCACACC
CAGGCCAGGGTGTTGTCCGGCACCACCTGGTCCTGGACCGCGCTGATGAACAGGGTCACGTCGTCCCGGA
CCACACCGGCGAAGTCGTCCTCCACGAAGTCCCGGGAGAACCCGAGCCGGTCGGTCCAGAACTCGACCGC
TCCGGCGACGTCGCGCGCGGTGAGCACCGGAACGGCACTGGTCAACTTGGCCATGGTGGCCCTCCTATAG
TGAGTCGTATTATACTATGCCGATATACTATGCCGATGATTAATTGTCAACACGTGCTGCAGGTCCGAGG
TTCTAGGCTAGCTTAAAGGAACCAATTCAGTCGACTGGATCCTTTACCACTCCCTATCAGTGATAGAGAA
AAGTGAAAGTCGAGTTTACCACTCCCTATCAGTGATAGAGAAAAGTGAAAGTCGAGTTTACCACTCCCTA
TCAGTGATAGAGAAAAGTGAAAGTCGAGTTTACCACTCCCTATCAGTGATAGAGAAAAGTGAAAGTCGAG
TTTACCACTCCCTATCAGTGATAGAGAAAAGTGAAAGTCGAGTTTACCACTCCCTATCAGTGATAGAGAA
AAGTGAAAGTCGAGTTTACCACTCCCTATCAGTGATAGAGAAAAGTGAAAGTCGAGCTCGGTACCCGGGT
CGAGGTAGGCGTGTACGGTGGGAGGCCTATATAAGCAGAGCTCGTTTAGTGAACCGTCAGATCGCCTGGA
GACGCCATCCACGCTGTTTTGACCTCCATAGAAGACACCGGGACCGATCCAGCCTACCGGTATGGAGCAG
AAGCTGATCTCCGAGGAGGACCTGGGATCTGGGCATATGGCGGCGGCGGCGGCTCAGGGGGGCGGGGGCG
GGGAGCCCCGTAGAACCGAGGGGGTCGGCCCGGGGGTCCCGGGGGAGGTGGAGATGGTGAAGGGGCAGCC
GTTCGACGTGGGCCCGCGCTACACGCAGTTGCAGTACATCGGCGAGGGCGCGTACGGCATGGTCAGCTCG
GCCTATGACCACGTGCGCAAGACTCGCGTGGCCATCAAGAAGATCAGCCCCTTCGAACATCAGACCTACT
GCCAGCGCACGCTCCGGGAGATCCAGATCCTGCTGCGCTTCCGCCATGAGAATGTCATCGGCATCCGAGA
CATTCTGCGGGCGTCCACCCTGGAAGCCATGAGAGATGTCTACATTGTGCAGGACCTGATGGAGACTGAC
CTGTACAAGTTGCTGAAAAGCCAGCAGCTGAGCAATGACCATATCTGCTACTTCCTCTACCAGATCCTGC
GGGGCCTCAAGTACATCCACTCCGCCAACGTGCTCCACCGAGATCTAAAGCCCGACAACCTGCTCATCAA
CACCACCTGCGACCTTAAGATTTGTGATTTCGGCCTGGCCCGGATTGCCGATCCTGAGCATGACCACACC
GGCTTCCTGACGGAGTATGTGGCTACGCGCTGGTACCGGGCCCCAGAGATCATGCTGAACTCCAAGGGCT
ATACCAAGTCCATCGACATCTGGTCTGTGGGCTGCATTCTGGCTGAGATGCTCTCTAACCGGCCCATCTT
CCCTGGCAAGCACTACCTGGATCAGCTCAACCACATTCTGGGCATCCTGGGCTCCCCATCCCAGGAGGAC
CTGAATTGTATCATCAACATGAAGGCCCGAAACTACCTACAGTCTCTGCCCTCCAAGACCAAGGTGGCTT
GGGCCAAGCTTTTCCCCAAGTCAGACTCCAAAGCCCTTGACCTGCTGGACCGGATGTTAACCTTTAACCC
CAATAAACGGATCACAGTGGAGGAAGCGCTGGCTCACCCCTACCTGGAGCAGTACTATGACCCGACGGAT
GAGCCAGTGGCCGAGGAGCCCTTCACCTTCGCCATGGAGCTGGATGACCTACCTAAGGAGCGGCTGAAGG
AGCTCATCTTCCAGGAGACAGCACGCTTCCAGCCCGGAGTGCTGGAGGCCCCCTAGACGCGTAAGATCTG
GCCTCCGCGCCGGGTTTTGGCGCCTCCCGCGGGCGCCCCCCTCCTCACGGCGAGCGCTGCCACGTCAGAC
GAAGGGCGCAGCGAGCGTCCTGATCCTTCCGCCCGGACGCTCAGGACAGCGGCCCGCTGCTCATAAGACT
CGGCCTTAGAACCCCAGTATCAGCAGAAGGACATTTTAGGACGGGACTTGGGTGACTCTAGGGCACTGGT
TTTCTTTCCAGAGAGCGGAACAGGCGAGGAAAAGTAGTCCCTTCTCGGCGATTCTGCGGAGGGATCTCCG
TGGGGCGGTGAACGCCGATGATTATATAAGGACGCGCCGGGTGTGGCACAGCTAGTTCCGTCGCAGCCGG
GATTTGGGTCGCGGTTCTTGTTTGTGGATCGCTGTGATCGTCACTTGGTGAGTAGCGGGCTGCTGGGCTG
GCCGGGGCTTTCGTGGCCGCCGGGCCGCTCGGTGGGACGGAAGCGTGTGGAGAGACCGCCAAGGGCTGTA
GTCTGGGTCCGCGAGCAAGGTTGCCCTGAACTGGGGGTTGGGGGGAGCGCAGCAAAATGGCGGCTGTTCC
CGAGTCTTGAATGGAAGACGCTTGTGAGGCGGGCTGTGAGGTCGTTGAAACAAGGTGGGGGGCATGGTGG
GCGGCAAGAACCCAAGGTCTTGAGGCCTTCGCTAATGCGGGAAAGCTCTTATTCGGGTGAGATGGGCTGG
GGCACCATCTGGGGACCCTGACGTGAAGTTTGTCACTGACTGGAGAACTCGGTTTGTCGTCTGTTGCGGG
GGCGGCAGTTATGGCGGTGCCGTTGGGCAGTGCACCCGTACCTTTGGGAGCGCGCGCCCTCGTCGTGTCG
TGACGTCACCCGTTCTGTTGGCTTATAATGCAGGGTGGGGCCACCTGCCGGTAGGTGTGTGGTAGGCTTT
TCTCCGTCGCAGGACGCAGGGTTCGGGCCTAGGGTAGGCTCTCCTGAATCGACAGGCGCCGGACCTCTGG
TGAGGGGAGGGATAAGTGAGGCGTCAGTTTCTTTGGTCGGTTTTATGTACCTATCTTCTTAAGTAGCTGA
AGCTCCGGTTTTGAACTATGCGCTCGGGGTTGGCGAGTGTGTTTTGTGAAGTTTTTTAGGCACCTTTTGA
AATGTAATCATTTGGGTCAATATGTAATTTTCAGTGTTAGACTAGTAAATTGTCCGCTAAATTCTGGCCG
TTTTTGGCTTTTTTGTTAGACGGATCCATAACTTCGTATAATGTATGCTATACGAAGTTATGCCACCATG
TCTAGACTGGACAAGAGCAAAGTCATAAACGGAGCTCTGGAATTACTCAATGGTGTCGGTATCGAAGGCC
TGACGACAAGGAAACTCGCTCAAAAGCTGGGAGTTGAGCAGCCTACCCTGTACTGGCACGTGAAGAACAA
GCGGGCCCTGCTCGATGCCCTGCCAATCGAGATGCTGGACAGGCATCATACCCACTTCTGCCCCCTGGAA
GGCGAGTCATGGCAAGACTTTCTGCGGAACAACGCCAAGTCATACCGCTGTGCTCTCCTCTCACATCGCG
ACGGGGCTAAAGTGCATCTCGGCACCCGCCCAACAGAGAAACAGTACGAAACCCTGGAAAATCAGCTCGC
GTTCCTGTGTCAGCAAGGCTTCTCCCTGGAGAACGCACTGTACGCTCTGTCCGCCGTGGGCCACTTTACA
CTGGGCTGCGTATTGGAGGAACAGGAGCATCAAGTAGCAAAAGAGGAAAGAGAGACACCTACCACCGATT
CTATGCCCCCACTTCTGAGACAAGCAATTGAGCTGTTCGACCGGCAGGGAGCCGAACCTGCCTTCCTTTT
CGGCCTGGAACTAATCATATGTGGCCTGGAGAAACAGCTAAAGTGCGAAAGCGGCGGGCCGACCGACGCC
CTTGACGATTTTGACTTAGACATGCTCCCAGCCGATGCCCTTGACGACTTTGACCTTGATATGCTGCCTG
CTGACGCTCTTGACGATTTTGACCTTGACATGCTCCCCGGGTAAATAACTTCGTATAGCATACATTATAC
GAAGTATGGCGCGCCAATTCCGCCCCTCTCCCTCCCCCCCCCCTAACGTTACTGGCCGAAGCCGCTTGGA
ATAAGGCCGGTGTGCGTTTGTCTATATGTTATTTTCCACCATATTGCCGTCTTTTGGCAATGTGAGGGCC
CGGAAACCTGGCCCTGTCTTCTTGACGAGCATTCCTAGGGGTCTTTCCCCTCTCGCCAAAGGAATGCAAG
GTCTGTTGAATGTCGTGAAGGAAGCAGTTCCTCTGGAAGCTTCTTGAAGACAAACAACGTCTGTAGCGAC
CCTTTGCAGGCAGCGGAACCCCCCACCTGGCGACAGGTGCCTCTGCGGCCAAAAGCCACGTGTATAAGAT
ACACCTGCAAAGGCGGCACAACCCCAGTGCCACGTTGTGAGTTGGATAGTTGTGGAAAGAGTCAAATGGC
TCTCCTCAAGCGTATTCAACAAGGGGCTGAAGGATGCCCAGAAGGTACCCCATTGTATGGGATCTGATCT
GGGGCCTCGGTGCACATGCTTTACATGTGTTTAGTCGAGGTTAAAAAAACGTCTAGGCCCCCCGAACCAC
GGGGACGTGGTTTTCCTTTGAAAAACACGATAATACCATGGCCACCGAGTACAAGCCCACGGTGCGCCTC
GCCACCCGCGACGACGTCCCCCGGGCCGTACGCACCCTCGCCGCCGCGTTCGCCGACTACCCCGCCACGC
GCCACACCGTCGACCCGGACCGCCACATCGAGCGGGTCACCGAGCTGCAAGAACTCTTCCTCACGCGCGT
CGGGCTCGACATCGGCAAGGTGTGGGTCGCGGACGACGGCGCCGCGGTGGCGGTCTGGACCACGCCGGAG
AGCGTCGAAGCGGGGGCGGTGTTCGCCGAGATCGGCTCGCGCATGGCCGAGTTGAGCGGTTCCCGGCTGG
CCGCGCAGCAACAGATGGAAGGCCTCCTGGCGCCGCACCGGCCCAAGGAGCCCGCGTGGTTCCTGGCCAC
CGTCGGCGTCTCGCCCGACCACCAGGGCAAGGGTCTGGGCAGCGCCGTCGTGCTCCCCGGAGTGGAGGCG
GCCGAGCGCGCTGGGGTGCCCGCCTTCCTGGAGACCTCCGCGCCCCGCAACCTCCCCTTCTACGAGCGGC
TCGGCTTCACCGTCACCGCCGACGTCGAGGTGCCCGAAGGACCGCGCACCTGGTGCATGACCCGCAAGCC
CGGTGCCTGATTAATTAAGCGCGTCTGGAACAATCAACCTCTGGATTACAAAATTTGTGAAAGATTGACT
GGTATTCTTAACTATGTTGCTCCTTTTACGCTATGTGGATACGCTGCTTTAATGCCTTTGTATCATGCTA
TTGCTTCCCGTATGGCTTTCATTTTCTCCTCCTTGTATAAATCCTGGTTGCTGTCTCTTTATGAGGAGTT
GTGGCCCGTTGTCAGGCAACGTGGCGTGGTGTGCACTGTGTTTGCTGACGCAACCCCCACTGGTTGGGGC
ATTGCCACCACCTGTCAGCTCCTTTCCGGGACTTTCGCTTTCCCCCTCCCTATTGCCACGGCGGAACTCA
TCGCCGCCTGCCTTGCCCGCTGCTGGACAGGGGCTCGGCTGTTGGGCACTGACAATTCCGTGGTGTTGTC
GGGGAAGCTGACGTCCTTTCCATGGCTGCTCGCCTGTGTTGCCACCTGGATTCTGCGCGGGACGTCCTTC
TGCTACGTCCCTTCGGCCCTCAATCCAGCGGACCTTCCTTCCCGCGGCCTGCTGCCGGCTCTGCGGCCTC
TTCCGCGTCTTCGCCTTCGCCCTCAGACGAGTCGGATCTCCCTTTGGGCCGCCTCCCCGCCTGGAATTAA
TTCTGCAGTCGAGACCTAGAAAAACATGGAGCAATCACAAGTAGCAATACAGCAGCTACCAATGCTGATT
GTGCCTGGCTAGAAGCACAAGAGGAGGAGGAGGTGGGTTTTCCAGTCACACCTCAGGTACCTTTAAGACC
AATGACTTACAAGGCAGCTGTAGATCTTAGCCACTTTTTAAAAGAAAAGAGGGGACTGGAAGGGCTAATT
CACTCCCAACGAAGACAAGATCTGCTTTTTGCTTGTACTGGGTCTCTCTGGTTAGACCAGATCTGAGCCT
GGGAGCTCTCTGGCTAACTAGGGAACCCACTGCTTAAGCCTCAATAAAGCTTGCCTTGAGTGCTTCAAGT
AGTGTGTGCCCGTCTGTTGTGTGACTCTGGTAACTAGAGATCCCTCAGACCCTTTTAGTCAGTGTGGAAA
ATCTCTAGCAGTAGTAGTTCATGTCATCTTATTATTCAGTATTTATAACTTGCAAAGAAATGAATATCAG
AGAGTGAGAGGCCTTGACATTGTTTAAACCCGCTGATCAGCCTCGACTGTGCCTTCTAGTTGCCAGCCAT
CTGTTGTTTGCCCCTTCCCCGTGCCTTCCTTGACCCTGGAAGGTGCCACTCCCACTGTCCTTTCCTAATA
AAATGAGGAAATTGCATCGCATTGTCTGAGTAGGTGTCATTCTATTCTGGGGGGTGGGGTGGGGCAGGAC
AGCAAGGGGGAGGATTGGGAAGACAATAGCAGGCATGCTGGGGATGCGGTGGGCTCTATGGCTTCTGAGG
CGGAAAGAACCAGCTGGGGCTCTAGGGGGTATCCCC
[124 nt withheld, positions 8227-8350]
C
[91 nt withheld, positions 8352-8442]
A
[49 nt withheld, positions 8444-8492]
CCTTTGACGTTGGAGTCCACGTTCTTT
[37 nt withheld, positions 8520-8556]
ACCCTATCTCGGTCTATTCTTTTGATTTATAAGGGATTTTGCCGATTTCGGCCTATTGGTTAAAAAATGA
GCTGATTTAACAAAAATTTAACGCGAATTAATTCTGTGGAATGTGTGTCAGTTAGGGTGTGGAAAGTCCC
CAGGCTCCCCAGCAGGCAGAAGTATGCAAAGCATGCATCTCAATTAGTCAGCAACCAGGTGTGGAAAGTC
CCCAGGCTCCCCAGCAGGCAGAAGTATGCAAAGCATGCATCTCAATTAGTCAGCAACCATAGTCCCGCCC
CTAACTCCGCCCATCCCGCCCCTAACTCCGCCCAGTTCCGCCCATTCTCCGCCCCATGGCTGACTAATTT
TTTTTATTTATGCAGAGGCCGAGGCCGCCTCTGCCTCTGAGCTATTCCAGAAGTAGTGAGGAGGCTTTTT
TGGAGGCCTAGGCTTTTGCAAAAAGCTCCCGGGAGCTTGTATATCCATTTTCGGATCTGATCAGCACGTG
ATGAAAAAGCCTGAACTCACCGCGACGTGACCGCAAGGAATCGGTCAATACACTACATGGCGTGATTTCA
TATGCGCGATTGCTGATCCCCATGTGTATCACTGGCAAACTGTGATGGACGACACCGTCAGTGCGTCCGT
CGCGCAGGCTCTCGATGAGCTGATGCTTTGGGCCGAGGACTGCCCCGAAGTCCGGCACCTCGTGCACGCG
GATTTCGGCTCCAACAATGTCCTGACGGACAATGGCCGCATAACAGCGGTCATTGACTGGAGCGAGGCGA
TGTTCGGGGATTCCCAATACGAGGTCGCCAACATCTTCTTCTGGAGGCCGTGGTTGGCTTGTATGGAGCA
GCAGACGCGCTACTTCGAGCGGAGGCATCCGGAGCTTGCAGGATCGCCGCGGCTCCGGGCGTATATGCTC
CGCATTGGTCTTGACCAACTCTATCAGAGCTTGGTTGACGGCAATTTCGATGATGCAGCTTGGGCGCAGG
GTCGATGCGACGCAATCGTCCGATCCGGAGCCGGGACTGTCGGGCGTACACAAATCGCCCGCAGAAGCGC
GGCCGTCTGGACCGATGGCTGTGTAGAAGTACTCGCCGATAGTGGAAACCGACGCCCCAGCACTCGTCCG
AGGGCAAAGGAATAGCACGTGCTACGAGATTTCGATTCCACCGCCGCCTTCTATGAAAGGTTGGGCTTCG
GAATCGTTTTCCGGGACGCCGGCTGGATGATCCTCCAGCGCGGGGATCTCATGCTGGAGTTCTTCGCCCA
CCCCAACTTGTTTATTGCAGCTTATAATGGTTACAAATAAAGCAATAGCATCACAAATTTCACAAATAAA
GCATTTTTTTCACTGCATTCTAGTTGTGGTTTGTCCAAACTAATCAATGTATCTTATCATGTCTGTATAC
CGTCGACCTCTAGCTAGAGCTTGGCGTAATCATGGTCATAGCTGTTTCCTGTGTGAAATTGTTATCCGCT
CACAATTCCACACAACATACGAGCCGGAAGCATAAAGTGTAAAGCCTGGGGTGCCTAATGAGTGAGCTAA
CTCACATTAATTGCGTTGCGCTCACTGCCCGCTTTCCAGTCGGGAAACCTGTCGTGCCAGCTGCATTAAT
GAATCGGCCAACGCGCGGGGAGAGGCGGTTTGCGTATTGGGCGCTCTTCCGCTTCCTCGCTCACTGACTC
GCTGCGCTCGGTCGTTCGGCTGCGGCGAGCGGTATCAGCTCACTCAAAGGCGGTAATACGGTTATCCACA
GAATCAGGGGATAACGCAGGAAAGAACATGTGAGCAAAAGGCCAGCAAAAGGCCAGGAACCGTAAAAAGG
CCGCGTTGCTGGCGTTTTTCCATAGGCTCCGCCCCCCTGACGAGCATCACAAAAATCGACGCTCAAGTCA
GAGGTGGCGAAACCCGACAGGACTATAAAGATACCAGGCGTTTCCCCCTGGAAGCTCCCTCGTGCGCTCT
CCTGTTCCGACCCTGCCGCTTACCGGATACCTGTCCGCCTTTCTCCCTTCGGGAAGCGTGGCGCTTTCTC
ATAGCTCACGCTGTAGGTATCTCAGTTCGGTGTAGGTCGTTCGCTCCAAGCTGGGCTGTGTGCACTAACC
CCCCGTTCAGCCCGACCGCTGCGCCTTATCCGGTAACTATCGTCTTGAGTCCAACCCGGTAAGACACGAC
TTATCGCCACTGGCAGCAGCCACTGGTAACAGGATTAGCAGAGCGAGGTATGTAGGCGGTGCTACAGAGT
TCTTGAAGTGGTGGCCTAACTACGGCTACACTAGAAGAACAGTATTTGGTATCTGCGCTCTGCTGAAGCC
AGTTACCTTCGGAAAAAGAGTTGGTAGCTCTTGATCCGGCAAACAAACCACCGCTGGTAGCGGTGGTTTT
TTTGTTTGCAAGCAGCAGATTACGCGCAGAAAAAAAGGATCTCAAGAAGATCCTTTGATCTTTTCTACGG
GGTCTGACGCTCAGTGGAACGAAAACTCACGTTAAGGGATTTTGGTCATGAGATTATCAAAAAGGATCTT
CACCTAGATCCTTTTAAATTAAAAATGAAGTTTTAAATCAATCTAAAGTATATATGAGTAAACTTGGTCT
GACAGTTACCAATGCTTAATCAGTGAGGCACCTATCTCAGCGATCTGTCTATTTCGTTCATCCATAGTTG
CCTGACTCCCCGTCGTGTAGATAACTACGATACGGGAGGGCTTACCATCTGGCCCCAGTGCTGCAATGAT
ACCGCGAGACCCACGCTCACCGGCTCCAGATTTATCAGCAATAAACCAGCCAGCCGGAAGGGCCGAGCGC
AGAAGTGGTCCTGCAACTTTATCCGCCTCCATCCAGTCTATTAATTGTTGCCGGGAAGCTAGAGTAAGTA
GTTCGCCAGTTAATAGTTTGCGCAACGTTGTTGCCATTGCTACAGGCATCGTGGTGTCACGCTCGTCGTT
TGGTATGGCTTCATTCAGCTCCGGTTCCCAACGATCAAGGCGAGTTACATGATCCCCCATGTTGTGCAAA
AAAGCGGTTAGCTCCTTCGGTCCTCCGATCGTTGTCAGAAGTAAGTTGGCCGCAGTGTTATCACTCATGG
TTATGGCAGCACTGCATAATTCTCTTACTGTCATGCCATCCGTAAGATGCTTTTCTGTGACTGGTGAGTA
CTCAACCAAGTCATTCTGAGAATAGTGTATGCGGCGACCGAGTTGCTCTTGCCCGGCGTCAATACGGGAT
AATACCGCGCCACATAGCAGAACTTTAAAAGTGCTCATCATTGGAAAACGTTCTTCGGGGCGAAAACTCT
CAAGGATCTTACCGCTGTTGAGATCCAGTTCGATGTAACCCACTCGTGCACCCAACTGATCTTCAGCATC
TTTTACTTTCACCAGCGTTTCTGGGTGAGCAAAAACAGGAAGGCAAAATGCCGCAAAAAAGGGAATAAGG
GCGACACGGAAATGTTGAATACTCATACTCTTCCTTTTTCAATATTATTGAAGCATTTATCAGGGTTATT
GTCTCATGAGCGGATACATATTTGAATGTATTTAGAAAAATAAACAAATAGGGGTTCCGCGCACATTTCC
CCGAAAAGTGCCACCTGACGTCGACGGATCGGGAGATCAACTTGTTTATTGCAGCTTATAATGGTTACAA
ATAAAGCAATAGCATCACAAATTTCACAAATAAAGCATTTTTTTCACTGCATTCTAGTTGTGGTTTGTCC
AAACTCATCAATGTATCTTATCATGTCTGGATCAACTGGATAACTCAAGCTAACCAAAATCATCCCAAAC
TTCCCACCCCATACCCTATTACCACTGCCAATTACCTGTGGTTTCATTTACTCTAAACCTGTGATTCCTC
TGAATTATTTTCATTTTAAAGAAATTGTATTTGTTAAATATGTACTACAAACTTAGTAGTTGGAAGGGCT
AATTCACTCCCAAAGAAGACAAGATATCCTTGATCTGTGGATCTACCACACACAAGGCTACTTCCCTGAT
TAGCAGAACTACACACCAGGGCCAGGGGTCAGATATCCACTGACCTTTGGATGGTGCTACAAGCTAGTAC
CAGTTGAGCCAGATAAGGTAGAAGAGGCCAATAAAGGAGAGAACACCAGCTTGTTACACCCTGTGAGCCT
GCATGGGATGGATGACCCGGAGAGAGAAGTGTTAGAGTGGAGGTTTGACAGCCGCCTAGCATTTCATCAC
GTGGCCCGAGAGCTGCATCCGGAGTACTTCAAGAACTGCTGATATCGAGCTTGCTACAAGGGACTTTCCG
CTGGGGACTTTCCAGGGAGGCGTGGCCTGGGCGGGACTGGGGAGTGGCGAGCCCTCAGATCCTGCATATA
AGCAGCTGCTTTTTGCCTGTACTGGGTCTCTCTGGTTAGACCAGATCTGAGCCTGGGAGCTCTCTGGCTA
ACTAGGGAACCCACTGCTTAAGCCTCAATAAAGCTTGCCTTGAGTGCTTCAAGTAGTGTGTGCCCGTCTG
TTGTGTGACTCTGGTAACTAGAGATCCCTCAGACCCTTTTAGTCAGTGTGGAAAATCTCTAGCAGTGGCG
CCCGAACAGGGACTTGAAAGCGAAAGGGAAACCAGAGGAGCTCTCTCGACGCAGGACTCGGCTTGCTGAA
GCGCGCACGGCAAGAGGCGAGGGGCGGCGACTGGTGAGTACGCCAAAAATTTTGACTAGCGGAGGCTAGA
AGGAGAGAGATGGGTGCGAGAGCGTCAGTATTAAG
